Addgene plasmid #118337: Flag-Craf SSDD
Purpose: Expression of human Craf
Depositing lab: Philip Stork. Depositing organization: Oregon Health & Science University. Publication: Phosphorylation of the C-Raf N-region promotes Raf dimerization. Takahashi M, Li Y, Dillon TJ, Kariya Y, Stork PJS. Mol Cell Biol. 2017 Jul 10. pii: MCB.00132-17. doi: 10.1128/MCB.00132-17. PubMed 28694330.
Backbone
  Vector backbone: pcDNA3
  Backbone manufacturer: invitrogen
  Vector type: Mammalian Expression
Growth in bacteria
  Bacterial resistance: Ampicillin, 100 μg/mL
  Growth temperature: 37°C
  Growth strain: DH5alpha
  Copy number: High Copy
Gene/Insert
  Gene/Insert name: Craf SSDD
  Species: H. sapiens (human)
  Insert size (bp): 1947
  Mutation: SSDD
  Entrez Gene: RAF1 (a.k.a. CMD1NN, CRAF, NS5, Raf-1, c-Raf)
  Promoter: CMV
  Tag / fusion protein: Flag (N terminal on backbone)
  Cloning method: Restriction Enzyme; 5′ cloning site EcoRI (unknown if destroyed); 3′ cloning site XbaI (unknown if destroyed)
  Sequencing primers: 5′ n/a; 3′ BGH
Terms and licenses: Academic/Nonprofit Terms; Industry Terms: Not Available to Industry
Depositor comments: site directed mutagenesis
How to cite: Flag-Craf SSDD was a gift from Philip Stork (Addgene plasmid # 118337 ; http://n2t.net/addgene:118337 ; RRID:Addgene_118337)
