[The description below was written by a language model from this plasmid's Addgene catalogue record and pLannotate feature annotations shown in this document.]
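Description:
Flag-Craf SSDD is a mammalian expression plasmid built on the pcDNA3 backbone that drives production of an N-terminally FLAG-tagged mutant of human C-Raf (RAF1), the serine/threonine kinase that links membrane-associated Ras GTPases to the MEK/ERK MAPK cascade. The sequenced plasmid is about 7.4 kb. It is maintained in E. coli through a high-copy ColE1/pUC-type origin with ampicillin selection from the β-lactamase gene. An f1 origin is also present. For mammalian cells, the backbone carries a neomycin phosphotransferase cassette under the SV40 early promoter with an SV40 polyadenylation signal, which would permit G418 selection of stable transfectants.

The expression cassette consists of the CMV immediate-early enhancer and promoter, followed by FLAG epitope sequence and the roughly 1.9 kb RAF1 open reading frame, and it ends with the bovine growth hormone polyadenylation signal. The FLAG sequence is annotated as two adjacent partial matches, which may indicate a tandem tag. The insert was cloned between EcoRI and XbaI sites. T7 and SP6 promoters flank the insert, as is standard for pcDNA3, and could support in vitro transcription. The short HIV-1 LTR, ble and lacI fragments in the feature table are probably minor backbone remnants or annotation artefacts rather than functional elements.

The "SSDD" mutation was introduced by site-directed mutagenesis, but the record does not state which residues were changed. The associated study concerns phosphorylation of the C-Raf N-region and its role in promoting Raf dimerization, so the variant is probably an N-region mutant made to probe that regulation. The plasmid suits transient or stable expression of tagged C-Raf for immunoprecipitation, dimerization and MAPK signalling assays.
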