Features (pLannotate 1.2.2; 23 found; start..end, strand, type, name):
    133..512     +  enhancer       CMV enhancer: human cytomegalovirus immediate early enhancer
    513..716     +  promoter       CMV promoter: human cytomegalovirus (CMV) immediate early promoter
    712..745     +  LTR            5' LTR (truncated) (fragment): truncated 5' long terminal repeat (LTR) from HIV-1
    761..779     +  promoter       T7 promoter: promoter for bacteriophage T7 RNA polymerase
    823..843     +  CDS            FLAG (fragment): FLAG® epitope tag, followed by an enterokinase cleavage site
    847..867     +  CDS            FLAG (fragment): FLAG® epitope tag, followed by an enterokinase cleavage site
    883..2826    +  CDS            RAF1: RAF1_HUMAN - Also known as RAF. Experimental evidence at protein level: Swiss-Prot protein existence level 1. Serine/threonine-protein kinase that acts as a regulatory link between the membrane-associated Ras GTPases and the MAPK/ERK cascade, and this critical regulatory link functions as a switch determining cell fate decisions including proliferation, differentiation, apoptosis, survival and oncogenic transformation. RAF1 activation initiates a mitogen-activated protein kinase (MAPK) cascade that comprises a sequential phosphorylation of the dual-specific MAPK kinases (MAP2K1/MEK1 and MAP2K2
   2845..2863    -  promoter       SP6 promoter: promoter for bacteriophage SP6 RNA polymerase
   2889..3113    +  polyA_signal   bGH poly(A) signal: bovine growth hormone polyadenylation signal
   3117..3138    +  promoter       SV40 promoter (fragment): SV40 enhancer and early promoter
   3159..3587    +  rep_origin     f1 ori (sequence partly withheld): f1 bacteriophage origin of replication; arrow indicates direction of (+) strand synthesis
   3601..3930    +  promoter       SV40 promoter: SV40 enhancer and early promoter
   3997..4788    +  CDS            neo: KKA2_KLEPN - Also known as kan, nptII. Experimental evidence at protein level: Swiss-Prot protein existence level 1. Resistance to kanamycin, neomycin, paromomycin, ribostamycin, butirosin and gentamicin B. From Klebsiella pneumoniae.
   4812..4970    +  CDS            ble (fragment): BLE_KLEPN - Experimental evidence at protein level: Swiss-Prot protein existence level 1. Binding protein with a strong affinity to the bleomycin family of antibiotics. Binds to CL990; an antimitotic-antibiotic compound. From Klebsiella pneumoniae.
   4965..5086    +  polyA_signal   SV40 poly(A) signal: SV40 polyadenylation signal
   5159..5175    -  protein_bind   lac operator: The lac repressor binds to the lac operator to inhibit transcription in E. coli. This inhibition can be relieved by adding lactose or isopropyl-β-D-thiogalactopyranoside (IPTG). lac repressor encoded by lacI
   5183..5213    -  promoter       lac promoter: promoter for the E. coli lac operon
   5228..5249    -  protein_bind   CAP binding site: CAP binding activates transcription in the presence of cAMP. E. coli catabolite activator protein
   5262..5354    -  CDS            lacI (fragment): lac repressor; lacI; The lac repressor binds to the lac operator to inhibit transcription in E. coli. This inhibition can be relieved by adding lactose or isopropyl-β-D-thiogalactopyranoside (IPTG).
   5537..6125    -  rep_origin     ori: high-copy-number ColE1/pMB1/pBR322/pUC origin of replication
   6296..7156    -  CDS            AmpR: β-lactamase; bla; confers resistance to ampicillin, carbenicillin, and related antibiotics
   7157..7261    -  promoter       AmpR promoter: bla
   7320..7372    -  misc_feature   bom (fragment): basis of mobility region from pBR322
>Addgene plasmid #118337 | Flag-Craf SSDD | addgene full sequence | sequence record 232219 | Addgene NGS Result
AGGTCGCTGAGTAGTGCGCGAGCAAAATTTAAGCTACAACAAGGCAAGGCTTGACCGACAATTGCATGAA
GAATCTGCTTAGGGTTAGGCGTTTTGCGCTGCTTCGCGATGTACGGGCCAGATATACGCGTTGACATTGA
TTATTGACTAGTTATTAATAGTAATCAATTACGGGGTCATTAGTTCATAGCCCATATATGGAGTTCCGCG
TTACATAACTTACGGTAAATGGCCCGCCTGGCTGACCGCCCAACGACCCCCGCCCATTGACGTCAATAAT
GACGTATGTTCCCATAGTAACGCCAATAGGGACTTTCCATTGACGTCAATGGGTGGAGTATTTACGGTAA
ACTGCCCACTTGGCAGTACATCAAGTGTATCATATGCCAAGTACGCCCCCTATTGACGTCAATGACGGTA
AATGGCCCGCCTGGCATTATGCCCAGTACATGACCTTATGGGACTTTCCTACTTGGCAGTACATCTACGT
ATTAGTCATCGCTATTACCATGGTGATGCGGTTTTGGCAGTACATCAATGGGCGTGGATAGCGGTTTGAC
TCACGGGGATTTCCAAGTCTCCACCCCATTGACGTCAATGGGAGTTTGTTTTGGCACCAAAATCAACGGG
ACTTTCCAAAATGTCGTAACAACTCCGCCCCATTGACGCAAATGGGCGGTAGGCGTGTACGGTGGGAGGT
CTATATAAGCAGAGCTCTCTGGCTAACTAGAGAACCCACTGCTTACTGGCTTATCGAAATTAATACGACT
CACTATAGGGAGACCCAAGCTTGGTACCGAGCTCGGATCCGCCACCATGGACTACAAGGACGACGATGAC
AAGGACTACAAGGACGACGATGACAAGAATTCTCGAGTAACCATGGAGCACATACAGGGAGCTTGGAAGA
CGATCAGCAATGGTTTTGGATTCAAAGATGCCGTGTTTGATGGCTCCAGCTGCATCTCTCCTACAATAGT
TCAGCAGTTTGGCTATCAGCGCCGGGCATCAGATGATGGCAAACTCACAGATCCTTCTAAGACAAGCAAC
ACTATCCGTGTTTTCTTGCCGAACAAGCAAAGAACAGTGGTCAATGTGCGAAATGGAATGAGCTTGCATG
ACTGCCTTATGAAAGCACTCAAGGTGAGGGGCCTGCAACCAGAGTGCTGTGCAGTGTTCAGACTTCTCCA
CGAACACAAAGGTAAAAAAGCACGCTTAGATTGGAATACTGATGCTGCGTCTTTGATTGGAGAAGAACTT
CAAGTAGATTTCCTGGATCATGTTCCCCTCACAACACACAACTTTGCTCGGAAGACGTTCCTGAAGCTTG
CCTTCTGTGACATCTGTCAGAAATTCCTGCTCAATGGATTTCGATGTCAGACTTGTGGCTACAAATTTCA
TGAGCACTGTAGCACCAAAGTACCTACTATGTGTGTGGACTGGAGTAACATCAGACAACTCTTATTGTTT
CCAAATTCCACTATTGGTGATAGTGGAGTCCCAGCACTACCTTCTTTGACTATGCGTCGTATGCGAGAGT
CTGTTTCCAGGATGCCTGTTAGTTCTCAGCACAGATATTCTACACCTCACGCCTTCACCTTTAACACCTC
CAGTCCCTCATCTGAAGGTTCCCTCTCCCAGAGGCAGAGGTCGACATCCACACCTAATGTCCACATGGTC
AGCACCACCCTGCCTGTGGACAGCAGGATGATTGAGGATGCAATTCGAAGTCACAGCGAATCAGCCTCAC
CTTCAGCCCTGTCCAGTAGCCCCAACAATCTGAGCCCAACAGGCTGGTCACAGCCGAAAACCCCCGTGCC
AGCACAAAGAGAGCGGGCACCAGTATCTGGGACCCAGGAGAAAAACAAAATTAGGCCTCGTGGACAGAGA
GATTCAAGCGACGACTGGGAAATAGAAGCCAGTGAAGTGATGCTGTCCACTCGGATTGGGTCAGGCTCTT
TTGGAACTGTTTATAAGGGTAAATGGCACGGAGATGTTGCAGTAAAGATCCTAAAGGTTGTCGACCCAAC
CCCAGAGCAATTCCAGGCCTTCAGGAATGAGGTGGCTGTTCTGCGCAAAACACGGCATGTGAACATTCTG
CTTTTCATGGGGTACATGACAAAGGACAACCTGGCAATTGTGACCCAGTGGTGCGAGGGCAGCAGCCTCT
ACAAACACCTGCATGTCCAGGAGACCAAGTTTCAGATGTTCCAGCTAATTGACATTGCCCGGCAGACGGC
TCAGGGAATGGACTATTTGCATGCAAAGAACATCATCCATAGAGACATGAAATCCAACAATATATTTCTC
CATGAAGGCTTAACAGTGAAAATTGGAGATTTTGGTTTGGCAACAGTAAAGTCACGCTGGAGTGGTTCTC
AGCAGGTTGAACAACCTACTGGCTCTGTCCTCTGGATGGCCCCAGAGGTGATCCGAATGCAGGATAACAA
CCCATTCAGTTTCCAGTCGGATGTCTACTCCTATGGCATCGTATTGTATGAACTGATGACGGGGGAGCTT
CCTTATTCTCACATCAACAACCGAGATCAGATCATCTTCATGGTGGGCCGAGGATATGCCTCCCCAGATC
TTAGTAAGCTATATAAGAACTGCCCCAAAGCAATGAAGAGGCTGGTAGCTGACTGTGTGAAGAAAGTAAA
GGAAGAGAGGCCTCTTTTTCCCCAGATCCTGTCTTCCATTGAGCTGCTCCAACACTCTCTACCGAAGATC
AACCGGAGCGCTTCCGAGCCATCCTTGCATCGGGCAGCCCACACTGAGGATATCAATGCTTGCACGCTGA
CCACGTCCCCGAGGCTGCCTGTCTTCTAGTCTAGAGGGCCCTATTCTATAGTGTCACCTAAATGCTAGAG
CTCGCTGATCAGCCTCGACTGTGCCTTCTAGTTGCCAGCCATCTGTTGTTTGCCCCTCCCCCGTGCCTTC
CTTGACCCTGGAAGGTGCCACTCCCACTGTCCTTTCCTAATAAAATGAGGAAATTGCATCGCATTGTCTG
AGTAGGTGTCATTCTATTCTGGGGGGTGGGGTGGGGCAGGACAGCAAGGGGGAGGATTGGGAAGACAATA
GCAGGCATGCTGGGGATGCGGTGGGCTCTATGGCTTCTGAGGCGGAAAGAACCAGCTGGGGCTCTAGGGG
GTATCCCC
[124 nt withheld, positions 3159-3282]
C
[91 nt withheld, positions 3284-3374]
A
[49 nt withheld, positions 3376-3424]
CCTTTGACGTTGGAGTCCACGTTCTTT
[37 nt withheld, positions 3452-3488]
ACCCTATCTCGGTCTATTCTTTTGATTTATAAGGGATTTTGCCGATTTCGGCCTATTGGTTAAAAAATGA
GCTGATTTAACAAAAATTTAACGCGAATTAATTCTGTGGAATGTGTGTCAGTTAGGGTGTGGAAAGTCCC
CAGGCTCCCCAGCAGGCAGAAGTATGCAAAGCATGCATCTCAATTAGTCAGCAACCAGGTGTGGAAAGTC
CCCAGGCTCCCCAGCAGGCAGAAGTATGCAAAGCATGCATCTCAATTAGTCAGCAACCATAGTCCCGCCC
CTAACTCCGCCCATCCCGCCCCTAACTCCGCCCAGTTCCGCCCATTCTCCGCCCCATGGCTGACTAATTT
TTTTTATTTATGCAGAGGCCGAGGCCGCCTCTGCCTCTGAGCTATTCCAGAAGTAGTGAGGAGGCTTTTT
TGGAGGCCTAGGCTTTTGCAAAAAGCTCCCGGGAGCTTGTATATCCATTTTCGGATCTGATCAAGAGACA
GGATGAGGATCGTTTCGCATGATTGAACAAGATGGATTGCACGCAGGTTCTCCGGCCGCTTGGGTGGAGA
GGCTATTCGGCTATGACTGGGCACAACAGACAATCGGCTGCTCTGATGCCGCCGTGTTCCGGCTGTCAGC
GCAGGGGCGCCCGGTTCTTTTTGTCAAGACCGACCTGTCCGGTGCCCTGAATGAACTGCAGGACGAGGCA
GCGCGGCTATCGTGGCTGGCCACGACGGGCGTTCCTTGCGCAGCTGTGCTCGACGTTGTCACTGAAGCGG
GAAGGGACTGGCTGCTATTGGGCGAAGTGCCGGGGCAGGATCTCCTGTCATCTCACCTTGCTCCTGCCGA
GAAAGTATCCATCATGGCTGATGCAATGCGGCGGCTGCATACGCTTGATCCGGCTACCTGCCCATTCGAC
CACCAAGCGAAACATCGCATCGAGCGAGCACGTACTCGGATGGAAGCCGGTCTTGTCGATCAGGATGATC
TGGACGAAGAGCATCAGGGGCTCGCGCCAGCCGAACTGTTCGCCAGGCTCAAGGCGCGCATGCCCGACGG
CGAGGATCTCGTCGTGACCCATGGCGATGCCTGCTTGCCGAATATCATGGTGGAAAATGGCCGCTTTTCT
GGATTCATCGACTGTGGCCGGCTGGGTGTGGCGGACCGCTATCAGGACATAGCGTTGGCTACCCGTGATA
TTGCTGAAGAGCTTGGCGGCGAATGGGCTGACCGCTTCCTCGTGCTTTACGGTATCGCCGCTCCCGATTC
GCAGCGCATCGCCTTCTATCGCCTTCTTGACGAGTTCTTCTGAGCGGGACTCTGGGGTTCGAAATGACCG
ACCAAGCGACGCCCAACCTGCCATCACGAGATTTCGATTCCACCGCCGCCTTCTATGAAAGGTTGGGCTT
CGGAATCGTTTTCCGGGACGCCGGCTGGATGATCCTCCAGCGCGGGGATCTCATGCTGGAGTTCTTCGCC
CACCCCAACTTGTTTATTGCAGCTTATAATGGTTACAAATAAAGCAATAGCATCACAAATTTCACAAATA
AAGCATTTTTTTCACTGCATTCTAGTTGTGGTTTGTCCAAACTCATCAATGTATCTTATCATGTCTGTAT
ACCGTCGACCTCTAGCTAGAGCTTGGCGTAATCATGGTCATAGCTGTTTCCTGTGTGAAATTGTTATCCG
CTCACAATTCCACACAACATACGAGCCGGAAGCATAAAGTGTAAAGCCTGGGGTGCCTAATGAGTGAGCT
AACTCACATTAATTGCGTTGCGCTCACTGCCCGCTTTCCAGTCGGGAAACCTGTCGTGCCAGCTGCATTA
ATGAATCGGCCAACGCGCGGGGAGAGGCGGTTTGCGTATTGGGCGCTCTTCCGCTTCCTCGCTCACTGAC
TCGCTGCGCTCGGTCGTTCGGCTGCGGCGAGCGGTATCAGCTCACTCAAAGGCGGTAATACGGTTATCCA
CAGAATCAGGGGATAACGCAGGAAAGAACATGTGAGCAAAAGGCCAGCAAAAGGCCAGGAACCGTAAAAA
GGCCGCGTTGCTGGCGTTTTTCCATAGGCTCCGCCCCCCTGACGAGCATCACAAAAATCGACGCTCAAGT
CAGAGGTGGCGAAACCCGACAGGACTATAAAGATACCAGGCGTTTCCCCCTGGAAGCTCCCTCGTGCGCT
CTCCTGTTCCGACCCTGCCGCTTACCGGATACCTGTCCGCCTTTCTCCCTTCGGGAAGCGTGGCGCTTTC
TCATAGCTCACGCTGTAGGTATCTCAGTTCGGTGTAGGTCGTTCGCTCCAAGCTGGGCTGTGTGCACGAA
CCCCCCGTTCAGCCCGACCGCTGCGCCTTATCCGGTAACTATCGTCTTGAGTCCAACCCGGTAAGACACG
ACTTATCGCCACTGGCAGCAGCCACTGGTAACAGGATTAGCAGAGCGAGGTATGTAGGCGGTGCTACAGA
GTTCTTGAAGTGGTGGCCTAACTACGGCTACACTAGAAGAACAGTATTTGGTATCTGCGCTCTGCTGAAG
CCAGTTACCTTCGGAAAAAGAGTTGGTAGCTCTTGATCCGGCAAACAAACCACCGCTGGTAGCGGTGGTT
TTTTTGTTTGCAAGCAGCAGATTACGCGCAGAAAAAAAGGATCTCAAGAAGATCCTTTGATCTTTTCTAC
GGGGTCTGACGCTCAGTGGAACGAAAACTCACGTTAAGGGATTTTGGTCATGAGATTATCAAAAAGGATC
TTCACCTAGATCCTTTTAAATTAAAAATGAAGTTTTAAATCAATCTAAAGTATATATGAGTAAACTTGGT
CTGACAGTTACCAATGCTTAATCAGTGAGGCACCTATCTCAGCGATCTGTCTATTTCGTTCATCCATAGT
TGCCTGACTCCCCGTCGTGTAGATAACTACGATACGGGAGGGCTTACCATCTGGCCCCAGTGCTGCAATG
ATACCGCGAGACCCACGCTCACCGGCTCCAGATTTATCAGCAATAAACCAGCCAGCCGGAAGGGCCGAGC
GCAGAAGTGGTCCTGCAACTTTATCCGCCTCCATCCAGTCTATTAATTGTTGCCGGGAAGCTAGAGTAAG
TAGTTCGCCAGTTAATAGTTTGCGCAACGTTGTTGCCATTGCTACAGGCATCGTGGTGTCACGCTCGTCG
TTTGGTATGGCTTCATTCAGCTCCGGTTCCCAACGATCAAGGCGAGTTACATGATCCCCCATGTTGTGCA
AAAAAGCGGTTAGCTCCTTCGGTCCTCCGATCGTTGTCAGAAGTAAGTTGGCCGCAGTGTTATCACTCAT
GGTTATGGCAGCACTGCATAATTCTCTTACTGTCATGCCATCCGTAAGATGCTTTTCTGTGACTGGTGAG
TACTCAACCAAGTCATTCTGAGAATAGTGTATGCGGCGACCGAGTTGCTCTTGCCCGGCGTCAATACGGG
ATAATACCGCGCCACATAGCAGAACTTTAAAAGTGCTCATCATTGGAAAACGTTCTTCGGGGCGAAAACT
CTCAAGGATCTTACCGCTGTTGAGATCCAGTTCGATGTAACCCACTCGTGCACCCAACTGATCTTCAGCA
TCTTTTACTTTCACCAGCGTTTCTGGGTGAGCAAAAACAGGAAGGCAAAATGCCGCAAAAAAGGGAATAA
GGGCGACACGGAAATGTTGAATACTCATACTCTTCCTTTTTCAATATTATTGAAGCATTTATCAGGGTTA
TTGTCTCATGAGCGGATACATATTTGAATGTATTTAGAAAAATAAACAAATAGGGGTTCCGCGCACATTT
CCCCGAAAAGTGCCACCTGACGTCGACGGATCGGGAGATCTCCCGATCCCCTATGGTGCACTCTCAGTAC
AATCTGCTCTGATGCCGCATAGTTAAGCCAGTATCTGCTCCCTGCTTGTGTGTTGG
