>Addgene plasmid #118337 | Flag-Craf SSDD | depositor partial sequence | sequence record 223509 | BGH; Craf 976bp to the end
AAAAACAAAATTAGGCCTCGTGGACAGAGAGATTCAAGCGACGACTGGGAAATAGAAGCCAGTGAAGTGA
TGCTGTCCACTCGGATTGGGTCAGGCTCTTTTGGAACTGTTTATAAGGGTAAATGGCACGGAGATGTTGC
AGTAAAGATCCTAAAGGTTGTCGACCCAACCCCAGAGCAATTCCAGGCCTTCAGGAATGAGGTGGCTGTT
CTGCGCAAAACACGGCATGTGAACATTCTGCTTTTCATGGGGTACATGACAAAGGACAACCTGGCAATTG
TGACCCAGTGGTGCGAGGGCAGCAGCCTCTACAAACACCTGCATGTCCAGGAGACCAAGTTTCAGATGTT
CCAGCTAATTGACATTGCCCGGCAGACGGCTCAGGGAATGGACTATTTGCATGCAAAGAACATCATCCAT
AGAGACATGAAATCCAACAATATATTTCTCCATGAAGGCTTAACAGTGAAAATTGGAGATTTTGGTTTGG
CAACAGTAAAGTCACGCTGGAGTGGTTCTCAGCAGGTTGAACAACCTACTGGCTCTGTCCTCTGGATGGC
CCCAGAGGTGATCCGAATGCAGGATAACAACCCATTCAGTTTCCAGTCGGATGTCTACTCCTATGGCATC
GTATTGTATGAACTGATGACGGGGGAGCTTCCTTATTCTCACATCAACAACCGAGATCAGATCATCTTCA
TGGTGGGCCGAGGATATGCCTCCCCAGATCTTAGTAAGCTATATAAGAACTGCCCCAAAGCAATGAAGAG
GCTGGTAGCTGACTGTGTGAAGAAAGTAAAGGAAGAGAGGCCTCTTTTTCCCCAGATCCTGTCTTCCATT
GAGCTGCTCCAACACTCTCTACCGAAGATCAACCGGAGCGCTTCCGAGCCATCCTTGCATCGGGCAGCCC
ACACTGAGGATATCAATGCTTGCACGCTGACCACGTCCCCGAGGCTGCCTGTCTTCTAGTCTAGAGGGCC
CTATTCTATAGTTCACCTAAATCAGGGCCAG
